>Addgene plasmid #103729 | LSB-hsa-miR-758-5p | depositor full sequence | sequence record 196506 | Full Sequence
AATTGAGGGGATAACGCAGGAAAGAACATGTGAGCAAAAGGCCAGCAAAAGGCCAGGAACCGTAAAAAGG
CCGCGTTGCTGGCGTTTTTCCATAGGCTCCGCCCCCCTGACGAGCATCACAAAAATCGACGCTCAAGTCA
GAGGTGGCGAAACCCGACAGGACTATAAAGATACCAGGCGTTTCCCCCTGGAAGCTCCCTCGTGCGCTCT
CCTGTTCCGACCCTGCCGCTTACCGGATACCTGTCCGCCTTTCTCCCTTCGGGAAGCGTGGCGCTTTCTC
ATAGCTCACGCTGTAGGTATCTCAGTTCGGTGTAGGTCGTTCGCTCCAAGCTGGGCTGTGTGCACGAACC
CCCCGTTCAGCCCGACCGCTGCGCCTTATCCGGTAACTATCGTCTTGAGTCCAACCCGGTAAGACACGAC
TTATCGCCACTGGCAGCAGCCACTGGTAACAGGATTAGCAGAGCGAGGTATGTAGGCGGTGCTACAGAGT
TCTTGAAGTGGTGGCCTAACTACGGCTACACTAGAAGAACAGTATTTGGTATCTGCGCTCTGCTGAAGCC
AGTTACCTTCGGAAAAAGAGTTGGTAGCTCTTGATCCGGCAAACAAACCACCGCTGGTAGCGGTGGTTTT
TTTGTTTGCAAGCAGCAGATTACGCGCAGAAAAAAAGGATCTCAAGAAGATCCTTTGATCTTTTCTACGG
GGTCTGACGCTCAGTGGAACGAAAACTCACGTTAAGGGATTTTGGTCATGAGATTATCAAAAAGGATCTT
CACCTAGATCCTTTTAAATTAAAAATGAAGTTTTAAATCAATCTAAAGTATATATGAGTAAACTTGGTCT
GACAGTTACCAATGCTTAATCAGTGAGGCACCTATCTCAGCGATCTGTCTATTTCGTTCATCCATAGTTG
CCTGACTCCCCGTCGTGTAGATAACTACGATACGGGAGGGCTTACCATCTGGCCCCAGTGCTGCAATGAT
ACCGCGAGAACCACGCTCACCGGCTCCAGATTTATCAGCAATAAACCAGCCAGCCGGAAGGGCCGAGCGC
AGAAGTGGTCCTGCAACTTTATCCGCCTCCATCCAGTCTATTAATTGTTGCCGGGAAGCTAGAGTAAGTA
GTTCGCCAGTTAATAGTTTGCGCAACGTTGTTGCCATTGCTACAGGCATCGTGGTGTCACGCTCGTCGTT
TGGTATGGCTTCATTCAGCTCCGGTTCCCAACGATCAAGGCGAGTTACATGATCCCCCATGTTGTGCAAA
AAAGCGGTTAGCTCCTTCGGTCCTCCGATCGTTGTCAGAAGTAAGTTGGCCGCAGTGTTATCACTCATGG
TTATGGCAGCACTGCATAATTCTCTTACTGTCATGCCATCCGTAAGATGCTTTTCTGTGACTGGTGAGTA
CTCAACCAAGTCATTCTGAGAATAGTGTATGCGGCGACCGAGTTGCTCTTGCCCGGCGTCAATACGGGAT
AATACCGCGCCACATAGCAGAACTTTAAAAGTGCTCATCATTGGAAAACGTTCTTCGGGGCGAAAACTCT
CAAGGATCTTACCGCTGTTGAGATCCAGTTCGATGTAACCCACTCGTGCACCCAACTGATCTTCAGCATC
TTTTACTTTCACCAGCGTTTCTGGGTGAGCAAAAACAGGAAGGCAAAATGCCGCAAAAAAGGGAATAAGG
GCGACACGGAAATGTTGAATACTCATACTCTTCCTTTTTCAATATTATTGAAGCATTTATCAGGGTTATT
GTCTCATGAGCGGATACATATTTGAATGTAGCTCCGAATTTCTCGAGGGCTTGTCGACGACGGCGGTCTC
CGTCGTCAGGATCATGAATTCGACCCGCCTGCCACCATGACCGAGTACAAGCCCACGGTGCGCCTCGCCA
CCCGCGACGACGTCCCCCGGGCCGTACGCACCCTCGCCGCCGCGTTCGCCGACTACCCCGCCACGCGCCA
CACCGTCGACCCGGACCGCCACATCGAGCGGGTCACCGAGCTGCAAGAACTCTTCCTCACGCGCGTCGGG
CTCGACATCGGCAAGGTGTGGGTCGCGGACGACGGCGCCGCGGTGGCGGTCTGGACCACGCCGGAGAGCG
TCGAAGCGGGGGCGGTGTTCGCCGAGATCGGCCCGCGCATGGCCGAGTTGAGCGGTTCCCGGCTGGCCGC
GCAGCAACAGATGGAAGGCCTCCTGGCGCCGCACCGGCCCAAGGAGCCCGCGTGGTTCCTGGCCACCGTC
GGCGTCTCGCCCGACCACCAGGGCAAGGGTCTGGGCAGCGCCGTCGTGCTCCCCGGAGTGGAGGCGGCCG
AGCGCGCCGGGGTGCCCGCCTTCCTGGAGACATCCGCGCCCCGCAACCTCCCCTTCTACGAGCGGCTCGG
CTTCACCGTCACCGCCGACGTCGAGGTGCCCGAAGGACCGCGCACCTGGTGCATGACCCGCAAGCCCGGT
GCCTGATACGCGTGAATTCACTCCTCAGGTGCAGGCTGCCTATCAGAAGGTGGTGGCTGGTGTGGCCAAT
GCCCTGGCTCACAAATACCACTGAGATCTTTTTCCCTCTGCCAAAAATTATGGGGACATCATGAAGCCCC
TTGAGCATCTGACTTCTGGCTAATAAAGGAAATTTATTTTCATTGCAATAGTGTGTTGGAATTTTTTGTG
TCTCTCACTCGGAAGGACATATGGGAGGGCAAATCATTTAAAACATCAGAATGAGTATTTGGTTTAGAGT
TTGGCAACATATGCCCATATGCTGGCTGCCATGAACAAAGGTTGGCTATAAAGAGGTCATCAGTATATGA
AACAGCCCCCTGCTGTCCATTCCTTATTCCATAGAAAAGCCTTGACTTGAGGTTAGATTTTTTTTATATT
TTGTTTTGTGTTATTTTTTTCTTTAACATCCCTAAAATTTTCCTTACATGTTTTACTAGCCAGATTTTTC
CTCCTCTCCTGACTACTCCCAGTCATAGCTGTCCCTCTTCTCTTATGGAGATCCCTCGACCTGCAGCCCA
AGCTTGAATTCTCTAGAATTACCCTGTTATCCCTATGCTTGGTTTACCGAGCTCTTATTGGTTTTCAAAC
TTCATTGACTGTGCCCAACGCGCCTGGGAGCTCACGGGGACAGCCCCCCCCCAAAGCCCCCAGGGATGTA
ATTACGTCCCTCCCCCGCTAGGGGGCAGCAGCGAGCCGCCCGGGGCTCCGCTCCGGTCCGGCGCTCCCCC
CGCATCCCCGAGCCGGCAGCGTGCGGGGACAGCCCGGGCACGGGGAAGGTGGCACGGGATCGCTTTCCTC
TGAACGCTTCTCGCTGCTCTTTGAGCCTGCAGACACCTGGGGGGATACGGGGAAAAAGCTAGGCTGAAAG
ACCGGTTCTTAGAATGACACGCGCCTGGGAGCTCACGGGGACAGCCCCCCCCCAAAGCCCCCAGGGATGT
AATTACGTCCCTCCCCCGCTAGGGGGCAGCAGCGAGCCGCCCGGGGCTCCGCTCCGGTCCGGCGCTCCCC
CCGCATCCCCGAGCCGGCAGCGTGCGGGGACAGCCCGGGCACGGGGAAGGTGGCACGGGATCGCTTTCCT
CTGAACGCTTCTCGCTGCTCTTTGAGCCTGCAGACACCTGGGGGGATACGGGGAAAAAGCTAACTTCTGA
GACGACAACTTTGTATAGAAAAGTTGGCTCCGAATTCGCCCTTGACAGCAGAGATCCAGTTTGGTTAATT
AATTGGCTCCGGTGCCCGTCAGTGGGCAGAGCGCACATCGCCCACAGTCCCCGAGAAGTTGTGGGGAGGG
GTCGGCAATTGAACCGGTGCCTAGAGAAGGTGGCGCGGGGTAAACTGGGAAAGTGATGTCGTGTACTGGC
TCCGCCTTTTTCCCGAGGGTGGGGGAGAACCGTATATAAGTGCAGTAGTCGCCGTGAACGTTCTTTTTCG
CAACGGGTTTGCCGCCAGAACACAGGTAAGTGCCGTGTGTGGTTCCCGCGGGCCTGGCCTCTTTACGGGT
TATGGCCCTTGCGTGCCTTGAATTACTTCCACCTGGCTGCAGTACGTGATTCTTGATCCCGAGCTTCGGG
TTGGAAGTGGGTGGGAGAGTTCGAGGCCTTGCGCTTAAGGAGCCCCTTCGCCTCGTGCTTGAGTTGAGGC
CTGGCCTGGGCGCTGGGGCCGCCGCGTGCGAATCTGGTGGCACCTTCGCGCCTGTCTCGCTGCTTTCGAT
AAGTCTCTAGCCATTTAAAATTTTTGATGACCTGCTGCGACGCTTTTTTTCTGGCAAGATAGTCTTGTAA
ATGCGGGCCAAGATCTGCACACTGGTATTTCGGTTTTTGGGGCCGCGGGCGGCGACGGGGCCCGTGCGTC
CCAGCGCACATGTTCGGCGAGGCGGGGCCTGCGAGCGCGGCCACCGAGAATCGGACGGGGGTAGTCTCAA
GCTGGCCGGCCTGCTCTGGTGCCTGGCCTCGCGCCGCCGTGTATCGCCCCGCCCTGGGCGGCAAGGCTGG
CCCGGTCGGCACCAGTTGCGTGAGCGGAAAGATGGCCGCTTCCCGGCCCTGCTGCAGGGAGCTCAAAATG
GAGGACGCGGCGCTCGGGAGAGCGGGCGGGTGAGTCACCCACACAAAGGAAAAGGGCCTTTCCGTCCTCA
GCCGTCGCTTCATGTGACTCCACGGAGTACCGGGCGCCGTCCAGGCACCTCGATTAGTTCTCGAGCTTTT
GGAGTACGTCGTCTTTAGGTTGGGGGGAGGGGTTTTATGCGATGGAGTTTCCCCACACTGAGTGGGTGGA
GACTGAAGTTAGGCCAGCTTGGCACTTGATGTAATTCTCCTTGGAATTTGCCCTTTTTGAGTTTGGATCT
TGGTTCATTCTCAAGCCTCAGACAGTGGTTCAAAGTTTTTTTCTTCCATTTCAGGTGTCGTGAGAAGGGC
GAATTCGACCCAAGTTTGTACAAAAAAGCAGGCTGGATCCAGGTGCCACCATGGTGAGCGAGCTGATTAA
GGAGAACATGCACATGAAGCTGTACATGGAGGGCACCGTGAACAACCACCACTTCAAGTGCACATCCGAG
GGCGAAGGCAAGCCCTACGAGGGCACCCAGACCATGAGAATCAAGGCGGTCGAGGGCGGCCCTCTCCCCT
TCGCCTTCGACATCCTGGCTACCAGCTTCATGTACGGCAGCAAAACCTTCATCAACCACACCCAGGGCAT
CCCCGACTTCTTTAAGCAGTCCTTCCCCGAGGGCTTCACATGGGAGAGAGTCACCACATACGAAGATGGG
GGCGTGCTGACCGCTACCCAGGACACCAGCCTCCAGGACGGCTGCCTCATCTACAACGTCAAGATCAGAG
GGGTGAACTTCCCATCCAACGGCCCTGTGATGCAGAAGAAAACACTCGGCTGGGAGGCCTCCACCGAGAC
ACTGTACCCCGCTGACGGCGGCCTGGAAGGCAGAGCCGACATGGCCCTGAAGCTCGTGGGCGGGGGCCAC
CTGATCTGCAACCTTAAGACCACATACAGATCCAAGAAACCCGCTAAGAACCTCAAGATGCCCGGCGTCT
ACTATGTGGACAGGAGACTGGAAAGAATCAAGGAGGCCGACAAAGAGACATACGTCGAGCAGCACGAGGT
GGCTGTGGCCAGATACTGCGACCTCCCTAGCAAACTGGGGCACAAACTTAATTGAGAATTCTACCACCCA
GCTTTCTTGTACAAAGTGGTACGTCTCAAGACCAGAGGTCTCTGCTTGCCCCTATGTGTGCTCTCTGGTC
AACCATCGTGTGCTCTCTGGTCAACCATCGTGTGCTCTCTGGTCAACCATCGTGTGCTCTCTGGTCAACC
ATCCAACCAGAAGAGACCTGTGCTTCACTCCTCAGGTGCAGGCTGCCTATCAGAAGGTGGTGGCTGGTGT
GGCCAATGCCCTGGCTCACAAATACCACTGAGATCTTTTTCCCTCTGCCAAAAATTATGGGGACATCATG
AAGCCCCTTGAGCATCTGACTTCTGGCTAATAAAGGAAATTTATTTTCATTGCAATAGTGTGTTGGAATT
TTTTGTGTCTCTCACTCGGAAGGACATATGGGAGGGCAAATCATTTAAAACATCAGAATGAGTATTTGGT
TTAGAGTTTGGCAACATATGCCCATATGCTGGCTGCCATGAACAAAGGTTGGCTATAAAGAGGTCATCAG
TATATGAAACAGCCCCCTGCTGTCCATTCCTTATTCCATAGAAAAGCCTTGACTTGAGGTTAGATTTTTT
TTATATTTTGTTTTGTGTTATTTTTTTCTTTAACATCCCTAAAATTTTCCTTACATGTTTTACTAGCCAG
ATTTTTCCTCCTCTCCTGACTACTCCCAGTCATAGCTGTCCCTCTTCTCTTATGGAGATCCCGAGCGGTG
CGTTTTTATGCTTGTAGTATTGTATAATGTTTTTAAGATCCAAGCTTCTGACCTCTTCTCTTCCTCCCAC
AGGGCCTCGAGACAATTGCATCGATGGTACCAGTGAAAGTCTGCAATGAATTCGAGTTGGCGCGCCTGTC
ATTCTAAATCTCTCTTTCAGCCTAAAGCTTTTTCCCCGTATCCCCCCAGGTGTCTGCAGGCTCAAAGAGC
AGCGAGAAGCGTTCAGAGGAAAGCGATCCCGTGCCACCTTCCCCGTGCCCGGGCTGTCCCCGCACGCTGC
CGGCTCGGGGATGCGGGGGGAGCGCCGGACCGGAGCGGAGCCCCGGGCGGCTCGCTGCTGCCCCCTAGCG
GGGGAGGGACGTAATTACATCCCTGGGGGCTTTGGGAGGGGGCTGTCCCCGTGAGCTCCCAGGCGCGCCT
GTCATTCTAAATCTCTCTTTCAGCCTAAAGCTTTTTCCCCGTATCCCCCCAGGTGTCTGCAGGCTCAAAG
AGCAGCGAGAAGCGTTCAGAGGAAAGCGATCCCGTGCCACCTTCCCCGTGCCCGGGCTGTCCCCGCACGC
TGCCGGCTCGGGGATGCGGGGGGAGCGCCGGACCGGAGCGGAGCCCCGGGCGGCTCGCTGCTGCCCCCTA
GCGGGGGAGGGACGTAATTACATCCCTGGGGGCTTTGGGGGGGGGCTGTCCCCGTGAGCTCCCAGGCGCG
CCAACTCGGTACCGTATCGATGTCGACGTTAACGCTAGTGATATCAACTTTGTATAGAAAAGTTGGCTCC
GAATTCGCCCTTGACAGCAGAGATCCAGTTTGGTTAATTAATTGGCTCCGGTGCCCGTCAGTGGGCAGAG
CGCACATCGCCCACAGTCCCCGAGAAGTTGTGGGGAGGGGTCGGCAATTGAACCGGTGCCTAGAGAAGGT
GGCGCGGGGTAAACTGGGAAAGTGATGTCGTGTACTGGCTCCGCCTTTTTCCCGAGGGTGGGGGAGAACC
GTATATAAGTGCAGTAGTCGCCGTGAACGTTCTTTTTCGCAACGGGTTTGCCGCCAGAACACAGGTAAGT
GCCGTGTGTGGTTCCCGCGGGCCTGGCCTCTTTACGGGTTATGGCCCTTGCGTGCCTTGAATTACTTCCA
CCTGGCTGCAGTACGTGATTCTTGATCCCGAGCTTCGGGTTGGAAGTGGGTGGGAGAGTTCGAGGCCTTG
CGCTTAAGGAGCCCCTTCGCCTCGTGCTTGAGTTGAGGCCTGGCCTGGGCGCTGGGGCCGCCGCGTGCGA
ATCTGGTGGCACCTTCGCGCCTGTCTCGCTGCTTTCGATAAGTCTCTAGCCATTTAAAATTTTTGATGAC
CTGCTGCGACGCTTTTTTTCTGGCAAGATAGTCTTGTAAATGCGGGCCAAGATCTGCACACTGGTATTTC
GGTTTTTGGGGCCGCGGGCGGCGACGGGGCCCGTGCGTCCCAGCGCACATGTTCGGCGAGGCGGGGCCTG
CGAGCGCGGCCACCGAGAATCGGACGGGGGTAGTCTCAAGCTGGCCGGCCTGCTCTGGTGCCTGGCCTCG
CGCCGCCGTGTATCGCCCCGCCCTGGGCGGCAAGGCTGGCCCGGTCGGCACCAGTTGCGTGAGCGGAAAG
ATGGCCGCTTCCCGGCCCTGCTGCAGGGAGCTCAAAATGGAGGACGCGGCGCTCGGGAGAGCGGGCGGGT
GAGTCACCCACACAAAGGAAAAGGGCCTTTCCGTCCTCAGCCGTCGCTTCATGTGACTCCACGGAGTACC
GGGCGCCGTCCAGGCACCTCGATTAGTTCTCGAGCTTTTGGAGTACGTCGTCTTTAGGTTGGGGGGAGGG
GTTTTATGCGATGGAGTTTCCCCACACTGAGTGGGTGGAGACTGAAGTTAGGCCAGCTTGGCACTTGATG
TAATTCTCCTTGGAATTTGCCCTTTTTGAGTTTGGATCTTGGTTCATTCTCAAGCCTCAGACAGTGGTTC
AAAGTTTTTTTCTTCCATTTCAGGTGTCGTGAGAAGGGCGAATTCGACCCAAGTTTGTACAAAAAAGCAG
GCTCGCCACCATGGTGAGCAAGGGCGAGGAGCTGTTCACCGGGGTGGTGCCCATCCTGGTCGAGCTGGAC
GGCGACGTAAACGGCCACAAGTTCAGCGTGAGGGGCGAGGGCGAGGGCGATGCCACCAACGGCAAGCTGA
CCCTGAAGTTCATCTGCACCACCGGCAAGCTGCCCGTGCCCTGGCCCACCCTCGTGACCACCCTGAGCCA
CGGCGTGCAGTGCTTCGCCCGCTACCCCGACCACATGAAGCAGCACGACTTCTTCAAGTCCGCCATGCCC
GAAGGCTACGTCCAGGAGCGCACCATCTTCTTCAAGGACGACGGCACCTACAAGACCCGCGCCGAGGTGA
AGTTCGAGGGCGACACCCTAGTGAACCGCATCGAGCTGAAGGGCGTCGACTTCAAGGAGGACGGCAACAT
CCTGGGGCACAAGCTGGAGTACAACTTCAACAGCCACAACATCTATATCATGGCCGTCAAGCAGAAGAAC
GGCATCAAGGTGAACTTCAAGATCCGCCACAACGTGGAGGACGGCAGCGTGCAGCTCGCCGACCACTACC
AGCAGAACACCCCCATCGGCGACGGCCCCGTGCTGCTGCCCGACAGCCACTACCTGAGCACCCAGTCCGT
GCTGAGCAAAGACCCCAACGAGAAGCGCGATCACATGGTCCTGCTGGAGTTCCGCACCGCCGCCGGGATC
ACTCTCGGCATGGACGAGCTGTACAAGTAATACCACCCAGCTTTCTTGTACAAAGTGGTACGCGTGAATT
CACTCCTCAGGTGCAGGCTGCCTATCAGAAGGTGGTGGCTGGTGTGGCCAATGCCCTGGCTCACAAATAC
CACTGAGATCTTTTTCCCTCTGCCAAAAATTATGGGGACATCATGAAGCCCCTTGAGCATCTGACTTCTG
GCTAATAAAGGAAATTTATTTTCATTGCAATAGTGTGTTGGAATTTTTTGTGTCTCTCACTCGGAAGGAC
ATATGGGAGGGCAAATCATTTAAAACATCAGAATGAGTATTTGGTTTAGAGTTTGGCAACATATGCCCAT
ATGCTGGCTGCCATGAACAAAGGTTGGCTATAAAGAGGTCATCAGTATATGAAACAGCCCCCTGCTGTCC
ATTCCTTATTCCATAGAAAAGCCTTGACTTGAGGTTAGATTTTTTTTATATTTTGTTTTGTGTTATTTTT
TTCTTTAACATCCCTAAAATTTTCCTTACATGTTTTACTAGCCAGATTTTTCCTCCTCTCCTGACTACTC
CCAGTCATAGCTGTCCCTCTTCTCTTATGGAGATCCCTCGACCTGCAGCCCAAGCTTGGCGTAATCATGG
TCATAGCTGTTTCCTGTGTGAAATTGTTATCCGCTCACAATTCCACACAACATACGAGCCGGAAGCATAA
AGTGTAAAGCCTGGGGTGCCTAATGAGTGAGCTAACTCACATTAATTGCGTTGCGCTCACTGCCCGCTTT
CCAGTCGGGAAACCTGTCGTGCCAGCGGATCGACAGTACTAAGCTTGGTCTAATACCCAATCTCTCGTCT
TATCCAGATGTTTTATACGCCTCTGGCCCGTGTCTCAAAATCTCTGATGTTACATTGCACAAGATAAAAT
AATATCATCATGAACAATAAAACTGTCTGCTTACATAAACAGTAATACAAGGGGTGTTATGAGCCATATT
CAACGGGAAACGTCGAGGCCGCGATTAAATTCCAACATGGATGCTGATTTATATGGGTATAAATGGGCTC
GCGATAATGTCGGGCAATCAGGTGCGACAATCTATCGCTTGTATGGGAAGCCCGATGCGCCAGAGTTGTT
TCTGAAACATGGCAAAGGTAGCGTTGCCAATGATGTTACAGATGAGATGGTCAGACTAAACTGGCTGACG
GAATTTATGCCTCTTCCGACCATCAAGCATTTTATCCGTACTCCTGATGATGCATGGTTACTCACCACTG
CGATCCCCGGAAAAACAGCATTCCAGGTATTAGAAGAATATCCTGATTCAGGTGAAAATATTGTTGATGC
GCTGGCAGTGTTCCTGCGCCGGTTGCATTCGATTCCTGTTTGTAATTGTCCTTTTAACAGCGATCGCGTA
TTTCGTCTCGCTCAGGCGCAATCACGAATGAATAACGGTTTGGTTGATGCGAGTGATTTTGATGACGAGC
GTAATGGCTGGCCTGTTGAACAAGTCTGGAAAGAAATGCATAAACTTTTGCCATTCTCACCGGATTCAGT
CGTCACTCATGGTGATTTCTCACTTGATAACCTTATTTTTGACGAGGGGAAATTAATAGGTTGTATTGAT
GTTGGACGAGTCGGAATCGCAGACCGATACCAGGATCTTGCCATCCTATGGAACTGCCTCGGTGAGTTTT
CTCCTTCATTACAGAAACGGCTTTTTCAAAAATATGGTATTGATAATCCTGATATGAATAAATTGCAGTT
TCATTTGATGCTCGATGAGTTTTTCTAATCAGAATTGGTTAATTGGTTGTAACACTGGCAGAGCATTACG
CTGACTTGACGGGACGGCGCAAGCTCATGACCAAAATCCCTTAACGTGAGTTACGCGTCGTTCCACTGAG
CGTCAGAGGTATCACTAGTATTACAGAGGTAAGTTATAACAGTCGCCTAACCC
Features (pLannotate 1.2.2; 28 found; start..end, strand, type, name):
     87..675     -  rep_origin     ori: high-copy-number ColE1/pMB1/pBR322/pUC origin of replication
    846..1706    -  CDS            AmpR: β-lactamase; bla; confers resistance to ampicillin, carbenicillin, and related antibiotics
   1707..1778    -  promoter       AmpR promoter: bla
   1857..2456    +  CDS            PuroR: puromycin N-acetyltransferase; pac from Streptomyces alboniger; confers resistance to puromycin
   2461..2541    +  CDS            HBB (fragment): HBB_PONPY - Experimental evidence at transcript level: Swiss-Prot protein existence level 2. Involved in oxygen transport from the lung to the various peripheral tissues. From Pongo pygmaeus (Bornean orangutan).
   2612..2667    +  polyA_signal   β-globin poly(A) signal: rabbit β-globin polyadenylation signal (Gil and Proudfoot, 1987)
   3646..3666    +  protein_bind   attB4: mutant version of attB; core recombination site for the Gateway® BP reaction BP Clonase™
   3734..3945    +  promoter       EF-1α core promoter: core promoter for human elongation factor EF-1α
   3946..4884    +  intron         EF-1α intron A: intron upstream of the start codon of human EF-1α
   4911..4931    +  protein_bind   attB1: mutant version of attB; core recombination site for the Gateway® BP reaction BP Clonase™
   4951..5646    +  CDS            mKate2: mKate2 is a basic (constitutively fluorescent) red fluorescent protein published in 2009, derived from Entacmaea quadricolor. It is reported to be a rapidly-maturing monomer with moderate acid sensitivity.
   5666..5690    -  protein_bind   attB2: mutant version of attB; recombination site for the Gateway® BP reaction BP Clonase™
   5834..5908    +  CDS            HBB (fragment): HBB_PONPY - Experimental evidence at transcript level: Swiss-Prot protein existence level 2. Involved in oxygen transport from the lung to the various peripheral tissues. From Pongo pygmaeus (Bornean orangutan).
   5979..6034    +  polyA_signal   β-globin poly(A) signal: rabbit β-globin polyadenylation signal (Gil and Proudfoot, 1987)
   6418..6443    +  misc_feature   SA: splice acceptor site
   7115..7135    +  protein_bind   attB4: mutant version of attB; core recombination site for the Gateway® BP reaction BP Clonase™
   7203..7414    +  promoter       EF-1α core promoter: core promoter for human elongation factor EF-1α
   7415..8353    +  intron         EF-1α intron A: intron upstream of the start codon of human EF-1α
   8380..8400    +  protein_bind   attB1: mutant version of attB; core recombination site for the Gateway® BP reaction BP Clonase™
   8411..9127    +  CDS            EBFP2: EBFP2 is a basic (constitutively fluorescent) blue fluorescent protein published in 2007, derived from Aequorea victoria. It is reported to be a rapidly-maturing monomer with moderate acid sensitivity.
   9135..9159    -  protein_bind   attB2: mutant version of attB; recombination site for the Gateway® BP reaction BP Clonase™
   9163..9243    +  CDS            HBB (fragment): HBB_PONPY - Experimental evidence at transcript level: Swiss-Prot protein existence level 2. Involved in oxygen transport from the lung to the various peripheral tissues. From Pongo pygmaeus (Bornean orangutan).
   9314..9369    +  polyA_signal   β-globin poly(A) signal: rabbit β-globin polyadenylation signal (Gil and Proudfoot, 1987)
   9752..9774    -  protein_bind   lac operator (fragment): The lac repressor binds to the lac operator to inhibit transcription in E. coli. This inhibition can be relieved by adding lactose or isopropyl-β-D-thiogalactopyranoside (IPTG). lac repressor encoded by lacI
   9778..9808    -  promoter       lac promoter: promoter for the E. coli lac operon
   9823..9844    -  protein_bind   CAP binding site: CAP binding activates transcription in the presence of cAMP. E. coli catabolite activator protein
   9857..9896    -  CDS            lacI (fragment): lac repressor; lacI; The lac repressor binds to the lac operator to inhibit transcription in E. coli. This inhibition can be relieved by adding lactose or isopropyl-β-D-thiogalactopyranoside (IPTG).
  10069..10878   +  CDS            KanR: aminoglycoside phosphotransferase; aph(3')-Ia; confers resistance to kanamycin in bacteria or G418 (Geneticin®) in eukaryotes
