[The description below was written by a language model from this plasmid's Addgene catalogue record and pLannotate feature annotations shown in this document.]
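Description:
LSB-hsa-miR-758-5p is an 11 kb mammalian expression plasmid built on the Low Sensor Backbone (LSB) and designed as a fluorescent reporter of microRNA activity. It is propagated in E. coli from a high-copy ColE1/pUC-type origin and carries both a β-lactamase gene and an aph(3')-Ia kanamycin resistance gene, so it is maintained under combined ampicillin and kanamycin selection. A puromycin N-acetyltransferase coding sequence followed by a rabbit β-globin polyadenylation signal allows puromycin selection in mammalian cells. No promoter is annotated directly upstream of it in the feature table.

The payload consists of two parallel transcription units, each driven by the human EF-1α core promoter with its intron A and terminated by a β-globin fragment and poly(A) signal. Gateway attB4, attB1 and attB2 scars around the promoters and coding sequences reflect modular assembly of the units. The first unit encodes the red fluorescent protein mKate2, and according to the record it carries a target site for human miR-758-5p in its 3' UTR. This site is not annotated separately, but would lie in the interval between the mKate2 cassette and its poly(A) region. The second unit expresses the blue protein EBFP2 without a target and serves as an internal reference for plasmid dose and expression capacity. When miR-758-5p is active in a transfected cell, mKate2 is repressed relative to EBFP2, so the red-to-blue ratio gives a per-cell readout of miRNA activity. It is one of a series of such sensors used in synthetic biology to characterise miRNA repression.

The depositors note that the repeated poly(A) elements make the plasmid inherently unstable. They also report that the physical plasmid differs slightly from the deposited sequence, including short insertions flanking the puromycin gene that do not impair selection.
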