Addgene plasmid #103729: LSB-hsa-miR-758-5p
Purpose: Used to sense miRNA activity using fluorescence based tools. hsa-miR-758-5p target in 3' UTR of of mKate. miRNA activity can be measured by the repression of mKate2 relative to EBFP2 fluorescent proteins . Plasmid is inherently unstable; please see Depositor Comments
Depositing lab: Ron Weiss. Depositing organization: Massachusetts Institute of Technology. Publication: A mixed antagonistic/synergistic miRNA repression model enables accurate predictions of multi-input miRNA sensor activity. Gam JJ, Babb J, Weiss R. Nat Commun. 2018 Jun 22;9(1):2430. doi: 10.1038/s41467-018-04575-0. PubMed 29934631.
Backbone
  Vector backbone: Low Sensor Backbone (LSB)
  Vector type: Mammalian Expression, Synthetic Biology
Growth in bacteria
  Bacterial resistance: Ampicillin and Kanamycin, 100 & 50 μg/mL
  Growth temperature: 30°C
  Growth strain: NEB Stable
  Copy number: High Copy
Gene/Insert
  Gene/Insert name: hsa-miR-758-5p target
  Species: H. sapiens (human)
  Entrez Gene: MIR758 (a.k.a. MIRN758, hsa-mir-758, mir-758)
  Promoter: EF-1a
  Cloning method: Gibson Cloning
Terms and licenses: Academic/Nonprofit Terms; Industry Terms: Not Available to Industry
Depositor comments: Please note that this plasmid is inherently unstable due to a repeating poly A element. We recommend performing a diagnostic digest on multiple colonies upon receipt. The depositors would like to note the presence of several discrepancies between the depositor sequence and physical plasmid sequence. In particular, the sequences upstream and downstream of the puromycin coding region have 10 bp insertions which do not affect the ability to perform puromycin selection. The sequences for those regions within the physical plasmids are as follows: Upstream of Puro: GAATTCGACCGCCTGTCTCAAGGTGCCACC; Downstream of Puro: GCTTTGAGACTACGCGTGAATTCACTCCTC. Please contact if you are interested in this plasmid prior to placing an order.
How to cite: LSB-hsa-miR-758-5p was a gift from Ron Weiss (Addgene plasmid # 103729 ; http://n2t.net/addgene:103729 ; RRID:Addgene_103729)
