>Addgene plasmid #103729 | LSB-hsa-miR-758-5p | depositor partial sequence | sequence record 196507 | hsa-miR-758-5p target
GTGTGCTCTCTGGTCAACCATC
